>Addgene plasmid #32261 | TAL019 | depositor full sequence | sequence record 36573 | TAL019 sequence 2827 bps
TCGCGCGTTTCGGTGATGACGGTGAAAACCTCTGACACATGCAGCTCCCGGAGACGGTCACAGCTTGTCT
GTAAGCGGATGCCGGGAGCAGACAAGCCCGTCAGGGCGCGTCAGCGGGTGTTGGCGGGTGTCGGGGCTGG
CTTAACTATGCGGCATCAGAGCAGATTGTACTGAGAGTGCACCATATGCGGTGTGAAATACCGCACAGAT
GCGTAAGGAGAAAATACCGCATCAGGCGCCATTCGCCATTCAGGCTGCGCAACTGTTGGGAAGGGCGATC
GGTGCGGGCCTCTTCGCTATTACGCCAGCTGGCGAAAGGGGGATGTGCTGCAAGGCGATTAAGTTGGGTA
ACGCCAGGGTTTTCCCAGTCACGACGTTGTAAAACGACGGCCAGTGAATTCGAGCTCGGTACCTCGCGAA
TGCATCTAGAGAAGACAACTGACTCCCGATCAAGTTGTAGCGATTGCGAATAACAATGGAGGGAAACAAG
CATTGGAGACTGTCCAACGGCTCCTTCCCGTGTTGTGTCAAGCCCACGGTTTGAAGAGACCGGATCCCGG
GCCCGTCGACTGCAGAGGCCTGCATGCAAGCTTGGCGTAATCATGGTCATAGCTGTTTCCTGTGTGAAAT
TGTTATCCGCTCACAATTCCACACAACATACGAGCCGGAAGCATAAAGTGTAAAGCCTGGGGTGCCTAAT
GAGTGAGCTAACTCACATTAATTGCGTTGCGCTCACTGCCCGCTTTCCAGTCGGGAAACCTGTCGTGCCA
GCTGCATTAATGAATCGGCCAACGCGCGGGGAGAGGCGGTTTGCGTATTGGGCGCTCTTCCGCTTCCTCG
CTCACTGACTCGCTGCGCTCGGTCGTTCGGCTGCGGCGAGCGGTATCAGCTCACTCAAAGGCGGTAATAC
GGTTATCCACAGAATCAGGGGATAACGCAGGAAAGAACATGTGAGCAAAAGGCCAGCAAAAGGCCAGGAA
CCGTAAAAAGGCCGCGTTGCTGGCGTTTTTCCATAGGCTCCGCCCCCCTGACGAGCATCACAAAAATCGA
CGCTCAAGTCAGAGGTGGCGAAACCCGACAGGACTATAAAGATACCAGGCGTTTCCCCCTGGAAGCTCCC
TCGTGCGCTCTCCTGTTCCGACCCTGCCGCTTACCGGATACCTGTCCGCCTTTCTCCCTTCGGGAAGCGT
GGCGCTTTCTCATAGCTCACGCTGTAGGTATCTCAGTTCGGTGTAGGTCGTTCGCTCCAAGCTGGGCTGT
GTGCACGAACCCCCCGTTCAGCCCGACCGCTGCGCCTTATCCGGTAACTATCGTCTTGAGTCCAACCCGG
TAAGACACGACTTATCGCCACTGGCAGCAGCCACTGGTAACAGGATTAGCAGAGCGAGGTATGTAGGCGG
TGCTACAGAGTTCTTGAAGTGGTGGCCTAACTACGGCTACACTAGAAGAACAGTATTTGGTATCTGCGCT
CTGCTGAAGCCAGTTACCTTCGGAAAAAGAGTTGGTAGCTCTTGATCCGGCAAACAAACCACCGCTGGTA
GCGGTGGTTTTTTTGTTTGCAAGCAGCAGATTACGCGCAGAAAAAAAGGATCTCAAGAAGATCCTTTGAT
CTTTTCTACGGGGTCTGACGCTCAGTGGAACGAAAACTCACGTTAAGGGATTTTGGTCATGAGATTATCA
AAAAGGATCTTCACCTAGATCCTTTTAAATTAAAAATGAAGTTTTAAATCAATCTAAAGTATATATGAGT
AAACTTGGTCTGACAGTTACCAATGCTTAATCAGTGAGGCACCTATCTCAGCGATCTGTCTATTTCGTTC
ATCCATAGTTGCCTGACTCCCCGTCGTGTAGATAACTACGATACGGGAGGGCTTACCATCTGGCCCCAGT
GCTGCAATGATACCGCGAGAGCCACGCTCACCGGCTCCAGATTTATCAGCAATAAACCAGCCAGCCGGAA
GGGCCGAGCGCAGAAGTGGTCCTGCAACTTTATCCGCCTCCATCCAGTCTATTAATTGTTGCCGGGAAGC
TAGAGTAAGTAGTTCGCCAGTTAATAGTTTGCGCAACGTTGTTGCCATTGCTACAGGCATCGTGGTGTCA
CGCTCGTCGTTTGGTATGGCTTCATTCAGCTCCGGTTCCCAACGATCAAGGCGAGTTACATGATCCCCCA
TGTTGTGCAAAAAAGCGGTTAGCTCCTTCGGTCCTCCGATCGTTGTCAGAAGTAAGTTGGCCGCAGTGTT
ATCACTCATGGTTATGGCAGCACTGCATAATTCTCTTACTGTCATGCCATCCGTAAGATGCTTTTCTGTG
ACTGGTGAGTACTCAACCAAGTCATTCTGAGAATAGTGTATGCGGCGACCGAGTTGCTCTTGCCCGGCGT
CAATACGGGATAATACCGCGCCACATAGCAGAACTTTAAAAGTGCTCATCATTGGAAAACGTTCTTCGGG
GCGAAAACTCTCAAGGATCTTACCGCTGTTGAGATCCAGTTCGATGTAACCCACTCGTGCACCCAACTGA
TCTTCAGCATCTTTTACTTTCACCAGCGTTTCTGGGTGAGCAAAAACAGGAAGGCAAAATGCCGCAAAAA
AGGGAATAAGGGCGACACGGAAATGTTGAATACTCATACTCTTCCTTTTTCAATATTATTGAAGCATTTA
TCAGGGTTATTGTCTCATGAGCGGATACATATTTGAATGTATTTAGAAAAATAAACAAATAGGGGTTCCG
CGCACATTTCCCCGAAAAGTGCCACCTGACGTCTAAGAAACCATTATTATCATGACATTAACCTATAAAA
ATAGGCGTATCACGAGGCCCTTTCGTC
Features (pLannotate 1.2.2; 10 found; start..end, strand, type, name):
    137..236     +  misc_feature   bom (fragment): basis of mobility region from pBR322
    242..399     -  CDS            lacZα (fragment): LacZα fragment of β-galactosidase; lacZ fragment
    630..646     -  protein_bind   lac operator: The lac repressor binds to the lac operator to inhibit transcription in E. coli. This inhibition can be relieved by adding lactose or isopropyl-β-D-thiogalactopyranoside (IPTG). lac repressor encoded by lacI
    654..684     -  promoter       lac promoter: promoter for the E. coli lac operon
    699..720     -  protein_bind   CAP binding site: CAP binding activates transcription in the presence of cAMP. E. coli catabolite activator protein
    733..825     -  CDS            lacI (fragment): lac repressor; lacI; The lac repressor binds to the lac operator to inhibit transcription in E. coli. This inhibition can be relieved by adding lactose or isopropyl-β-D-thiogalactopyranoside (IPTG).
   1008..1596    -  rep_origin     ori: high-copy-number ColE1/pMB1/pBR322/pUC origin of replication
   1767..2627    -  CDS            AmpR: β-lactamase; bla; confers resistance to ampicillin, carbenicillin, and related antibiotics
   2628..2732    -  promoter       AmpR promoter: bla
   2827..35      +  CDS            rop (fragment) (across the origin): Rop protein, which maintains plasmids at low copy number; rop
