[The description below was written by a language model from this plasmid's Addgene catalogue record and pLannotate feature annotations shown in this document.]
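Description:
TAL019 is a small bacterial cloning plasmid that stores a single TAL effector repeat module, one of an archive of building blocks for assembling engineered TALE nucleases (TALENs). The backbone is pUC57-ΔBsaI, a pUC57 derivative in which a silent valine codon change removes a BsaI site. That position lies within the annotated β-lactamase coding region, so ampicillin resistance is preserved while BsaI is presumably kept free for use in repeat assembly. The plasmid replicates in E. coli from the high-copy ColE1/pUC-type origin and is selected through AmpR, expressed from its own bla promoter. The remaining annotated features are ordinary pUC remnants: the lac promoter, lac operator and CAP binding site, a lacZα fragment, and short fragments of lacI, bom and rop. None of these has a stated role in the construct's function.

The payload is a 119 bp insert. Its alternative names mark it as a "Type III" or γ-position unit carrying the NN repeat-variable diresidue, which specifies recognition of guanine (G). It was cloned between a BbsI site, destroyed in the process, and a BamHI site that remains intact. The automated feature table does not annotate the repeat, but the total length of 2,827 nt matches the 2,708 bp backbone plus the insert. The gap in annotation between the lacZα fragment and the lac operator is the likely location of the insert. The plasmid has no eukaryotic promoter, nuclease domain or expression cassette, so it is purely a source of a repeat-encoding fragment. Such fragments are excised and ligated in order with other modules to build custom DNA-binding arrays, and the associated work applied the resulting TALENs to targeted gene disruption in somatic zebrafish cells.
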