Addgene plasmid #32261: TAL019
Depositing lab: Keith Joung. Depositing organization: Massachusetts General Hospital. Publication: Targeted gene disruption in somatic zebrafish cells using engineered TALENs. Sander JD, Cade L, Khayter C, Reyon D, Peterson RT, Joung JK, Yeh JR. Nat Biotechnol. 2011 Aug 5;29(8):697-8. doi: 10.1038/nbt.1934. PubMed 21822241.
Backbone
  Vector backbone: pUC57-ΔBsaI
  Backbone size w/o insert (bp): 2708
  Modifications to backbone: Silent valine mutation (C->G) at position 1794 to destroy alternate BsaI restriction site in pUC57
Growth in bacteria
  Bacterial resistance: Ampicillin, 100 μg/mL
  Growth temperature: 37°C
  Growth strain: XL1 Blue
  Copy number: High Copy
Gene/Insert
  Gene/Insert name: TAL019 (alt names: K (Type III - G/NN); γ / NNN / G)
  Insert size (bp): 119
  Cloning method: Restriction Enzyme; 5′ cloning site BbsI (destroyed during cloning); 3′ cloning site BamHI (not destroyed)
  Sequencing primers: 5′ OK163
Terms and licenses: Academic/Nonprofit Terms; Industry Terms: Not Available to Industry
How to cite: TAL019 was a gift from Keith Joung (Addgene plasmid # 32261 ; http://n2t.net/addgene:32261 ; RRID:Addgene_32261)
