>Addgene plasmid #32261 | TAL019 | addgene partial sequence | sequence record 37794 | LacZ-F2 5'-cctcttcgctattacgccag-3'
ACGCCAGGGTTTTCCCAGTCACGACGTTGTAAAACGACGGCCAGTGAATTCGAGCTCGGTACCTCGCGAA
TGCATCTAGAGAAGACAACTGACTCCCGATCAAGTTGTAGCGATTGCGAATAACAATGGAGGGAAACAAG
CATTGGAGACTGTCCAACGGCTCCTTCCCGTGTTGTGTCAAGCCCACGGTTTGAAGAGACCGGATCCCGG
GCCCGTCGACTGCAGAGGCCTGCATGCAAGCTTGGCGTAATCATGGTCATAGCTGTTTCCTGTGTGAAAT
TGTTATCCGCTCACAATTCCACACAACATACGAGCCGGAAGCATAAAGTGTAAAGCCTGGGGTGCCTAAT
GAGTGAGCTAACTCACATTAATTGCGTTGCGCTCACTGCCCGCTTTCCAGTCGGGAAACCTGTCGTGCCA
GCTGCATTAATGAATCGGCCAACGCGCGGGGAGAGGCGGTTTGCGTATTGGGCGCTCTTCCGCTTCCTCG
CTCACTGACTCGCTGCGCTCGGTCGTTCGGCTGCGGCGAGCGGTATCAGCTCACTCAAAGGCGGTAATAC
GGTTATCCACAGAATCAGGGGATAACGCAGGAAAGAACATGTGAGCAAAAGGCCAGCAAAAGGCCAGGAA
CCGTAAAAAGGCCGCGTTGCTGGCGTTTTTCCATAGGCTCCGCCCCCCTGACGAGCATCACAAAAATCGA
CGCTCAAGTCAGAGGTGGCGAAACCCGACAGGACTATAAAGATACCAGGCGTTTCCCCCTGGAAGCTCCC
TCGTGCGCTCTCCTGTTCCGACCCTGCCGCTTACCGGATACCTGTCCGCCTTTCTCCCTTCGGGAAGCGT
GGCGCTTTCTCATAGCTCACGCTGTAGGTATCTCAGTTCG
